>Addgene plasmid #128008 | ROPY-sYFP2(Y67G) | depositor full sequence | sequence record 245338 | Full Sequence
AGTTTAGCCTGACCATCTCATCTGTAACATCATTGGCAACGCTACCTTTGCCATGTTTCAGAAACAACTC
TGGCGCATCGGGCTTCCCATACAATCGATAGATTGTCGCACCTGATTGCCCGACATTATCGCGAGCCCAT
TTATACCCATATAAATCAGCATCCATGTTGGAATTTAATCGCGGCCTCGAGCAAGACGTTTCCCGTTGAA
TATGGCTCATACTCTTCCTTTTTCAATATTATTGAAGCATTTATCAGGGTTATTGTCTCATGTCCGCGCG
TTTCCTGCATCTTTTAATCAAATCCCAAGATGTGTATAAACGCGCCGGTATGTATAGGAAGAGGTTTATA
CTAAACTGTTACATTGCAAACGTGGTTTCGTGTGCCAAGTGTGAAAACCGATGTTTAATCAAGGCTCTGA
CGCATTTCTACAACCACGACTCCAAGTGTGTGGGTGAAGTCATGCATCTTTTAATCAAATCCCAAGATGT
GTATAAACCACCAAACTGCCAAAAAATGAAAACTGTCGACAAGCTCTGTCCGTTTGCTGGCAACTGCAAG
GGTCTCAATCCTATTTGTAATTATTGAATAATAAAACAATTATAAATGTCAAATTTGTTTTTTATTAACG
ATACAAACCAAACGCAACAAGAACATTTGTAGTATTATCTATAATTGAAAACGCGTAGTTATAATCGCTG
AGGTAATATTTAAAATCATTTTCAAATGATTCACAGTTAATTTGCGACAATATAATTTTATTTTCACATA
AACTAGACGCCTTGTCGTCTTCTTCTTCGTATTCCTTCTCTTTTTCATTTTTCTCTTCATAAAAATTAAC
ATAGTTATTATCGTATCCATATATGTATCTATCGTATAGAGTAAATTTTTTGTTGTCATAAATATATATG
TCTTTTTTAATGGGGTGTATAGTACCGCTGCGCATAGTTTTTCTGTAATTTACAACAGTGCTATTTTCTG
GTAGTTCTTCGGAGTGTGTTGCTTTAATTATTAAATTTATATAATCAATGAATTTGGGATCGTCGGTTTT
ATACAATATGTTGCCGGCATAGTACGCAGCTTCTTCTAGTTCAATTACACCATTTTTTAGCAGCACCGGA
TTAACATAACTTTCCAAAATGTTGTACGAACCGTTAAACAAAAACAGTTCACCTCCCTTTTCTATACTAT
TGTCTGCGAGCAGTTGTTTGTTGTTAAAAATAACAGCCATTGTAATGAGACGCACAAACTAATATCACAA
ACTGGAAATGTCTATCAATATATAGTTGCTGATGGCCGGCCTATTAATAGTAATCAATTACGGGGTCATT
AGTTCATAGCCCATATATGGAGTTCCGCGTTACATAACTTACGGTAAATGGCCCGCCTGGCTGACCGCCC
AACGACCCCCGCCCATTGACGTCAATAATGACGTATGTTCCCATAGTAACGCCAATAGGGACTTTCCATT
GACGTCAATGGGTGGAGTATTTACGGTAAACTGCCCACTTGGCAGTACATCAAGTGTATCATATGCCAAG
TCCGCCCCCTATTGACGTCAATGACGGTAAATGGCCCGCCTGGCATTATGCCCAGTACATGACCTTACGG
GACTTTCCTACTTGGCAGTACATCTACGTATTAGTCATCGCTATTACCATGCTGATGCGGTTTTGGCAGT
ACACCAATGGGCGTGGATAGCGGTTTGACTCACGGGGATTTCCAAGTCTCCACCCCATTGACGTCAATGG
GAGTTTGTTTTGGCACCAAAATCAACGGGACTTTCCAAAATGTCGTAATAACCCCGCCCCGTTGACGCAA
ATGGGCGGTAGGCGTGTACGGTGGGAGGTCTATATAAGCAGACGTCGTTTAGTGAACCGTCAGATCACTA
GATGCTTTATTGCGGTAGTTTATCACAGTTAAATTGCTAACGCCAGTCTCGAACTTAACGTGCAGAAGTT
GGTCGTGAGGCACTGGGCAGGTAAGTATCGGGCCCTTTGTGCGGGGGGAGCGGCTCGGGGCTGTCCGCGG
GGGGACGGCTGCCTTCGGGGGGGACGGGGCAGGGCGGGGTTCGGCTTCTGGCGTGTGACCGGCGGCTCTA
GAGCCTCTGCTAACCATGTTCATGCCTTCTTCTTTTTCCTACAGCTCCTGGGCAACGTGCTGGTTATTGT
GCTGTCTCATCATTTTGGCAAAGAATTGGATCGGACCGAAATCACCACAATTCAGCAAATTGTGAACATC
ATCACGTTCATCTTTCCCTGGTTGCCAAAGGCCCATTTTCCTGTCAGTAACGAGAAGGTCGCGAATTCAG
GCGCTTTTTAGACTGGTCGTAGGGAGACCACAACGGTTTCCCTCTAGAAATAATTTTGTTTAACTATAAG
AAGGAGATATACCATGCGGGGTTCTCATCATCACCACCATCACAGCAGCGGCCTGGTGCCGCGCGGCAGC
TCGCTAGCGCTACCGGTCGCCACCATGGTGAGCAAGGGCGAGGAGCTGTTCACCGGGGTGGTGCCCATCC
TGGTCGAGCTGGACGGCGACGTAAACGGCCACAAGTTCAGCGTGTCCGGCGAGGGCGAGGGCGATGCCAC
CTACGGCAAGCTGACCCTGAAGCTGATCTGCACCACCGGCAAGCTGCCCGTGCCCTGGCCCACCCTCGTG
ACCACCCTGGGCGGCGGCGTGCAGTGCTTCGCCCGCTACCCCGACCACATGAAGCAGCACGACTTCTTCA
AGTCCGCCATGCCCGAAGGCTACGTCCAGGAGCGCACCATCTTCTTCAAGGACGACGGCAACTACAAGAC
CCGCGCCGAGGTGAAGTTCGAGGGCGACACCCTGGTGAACCGCATCGAGCTGAAGGGCATCGACTTCAAG
GAGGACGGCAACATCCTGGGGCACAAGCTGGAGTACAACTACAACAGCCACAACGTCTATATCACCGCCG
ACAAGCAGAAGAACGGCATCAAGGCCAACTTCAAGATCCGCCACAACATCGAGGACGGCGGCGTGCAGCT
CGCCGACCACTACCAGCAGAACACCCCCATCGGCGACGGCCCCGTGCTGCTGCCCGACAACCACTACCTG
AGCTACCAGTCCAAGCTGAGCAAAGACCCCAACGAGAAGCGCGATCACATGGTCCTGCTGGAGTTCGTGA
CCGCCGCCGGGATCACTCTCGGCATGGACGAGCTGTACAAGTCCGGACTCAGATCTACGATGGCATCTTC
TGATATTCAGGTGAAAGAGCTGGAGAAGCGCGCTTCAGGCCAGGCTTTTGAGCTGATTCTCAGCCCTCGG
TCAAAAGAATCTGTCCCCGATTTCCCCCTTTCCCCCCCAAAGAAGAAGGACCTTTCCCTGGAGGAAATCC
AGAAGAAATTAGAAGCTGCAGAAGAAAGACGCAAGTCTCATGAGGCGGAAGTCTTGAAGCAGCTCGCGGA
GAAGCGGGAGCATGAGAAGGAGGTGCTCCAGAAAGCCATCGAGGAGAACAACAACTTCAGCAAGATGGCG
GAGGAGAAGCTGACCCACAAAATGGAGGCTAACAAAGAGAACCGGGAGGCGCAGATGGCGGCCAAGCTGG
AGCGCTTGCGAGAGAAGGACAAGCACGTGGAAGAGGTGCGGAAGAACAAAGAATCCAAAGACCCCGCGGA
TGAGACTGAGGCTGACGGATCCGGTTCAGTGAGCAAGGGCGAGGCAGTGATCAAGGAGTTCATGCGGTTC
AAGGTGCACATGGAGGGCTCCATGAACGGCCACGAGTTCGAGATCGAGGGCGAGGGCGAGGGCCGCCCCT
ACGAGGGCACCCAGACCGCCAAGCTGAAGGTGACCAAGGGTGGCCCCCTGCCCTTCTCCTGGGACATCCT
GTCCCCTCAGTTCATGTACGGCTCCAGGGCCTTCATCAAGCACCCCGCCGACATCCCCGACTACTATAAG
CAGTCCTTCCCCGAGGGCTTCAAGTGGGAGCGCGTGATGAACTTCGAGGACGGCGGCGCCGTGACCGTGA
CCCAGGACACCTCCCTGGAGGACGGCACCCTGATCTACAAGGTGAAGCTCATCGGCACCAACTTCCCTCC
TGACGGCCCCGTAATGCAGAAGAAGACAATGGGCTGGGAAGCGTCCACCGAGCGGTTGTACCCCGAGGAC
GGCGTGCTGAAGGGCGACATTAAGATGGCCCTGCGCCTGAAGGACGGCGGCCGCTACCTGGCGGACTTCA
AGACCACCTACAAGGCCAAGAAGCCCGTGCAGATGCCCGGCGCCTACAACGTCGACCGCAAGTTGGACAT
CACCTCCCACAACGAGGACTACACCGTGGTGGAACAGTACGAACGCTCCGAGGGCCGCCACTCCACCGGC
GGCATGGACGAGCCGTACAAATGAGCGGCCGTGGGCCGCCCTCAGGTGCAGGCTGCCTATCAGAAGGTGG
TGGCTGGTGTGGCCAATGCCCTGGCTCACAAATACCACTGAGATCGATCTTTTTCCCTCTGCCAAAAATT
ATGGGGACATCATGAAGCCCCTTGAGCATCTGACTTCTGGCTAATAAAGGAAATTTATTTTCATTGCAAT
AGTGTGTTGGAATTTTTTGTGTCTCTCACTCGGAAGGACATATGGGAGGGCAAATCATTTAAAACATCAG
AATGAGTATTTGGTTTAGAGTTTGGCAACATATGCCCATATGTAACTAGCATAACCCCTTGGGGCCTCTA
AACGGGTCTTGAGGGGTTTTTTGCTGAAAGCATGCGGAGGAAATTCTCCTTGAAGTTTCCCTGGTGTTCA
AAGTAAAGGAGTTTGCACCAGACGCACCTCTGTTCACTGGTCCGGCGTATTAAAACACGATACATTGTTA
TTAGTACATTTATTAAGCGCTAGATTCTGTGCGTTGTTGATTTACAGACAATTGTTGTACGTATTTTAAT
AATTCATTAAATTTATAATCTTTAGGGTGGTATGTTAGAGCGAAAATCAAATGATTTTCAGCGTCTTTAT
ATCTGAATTTAAATATTAAATCCTCAATAGATTTGTAAAATAGGTTTCGATTAGTTTCAAACAAGGGTTG
TTTTTCCGAACCGATGGCTGGACTATCTAATGGATTTTCGCTCAACGCCACAAAACTTGCCAAATCTTGT
AGCAGCAATCTAGCTTTGTCGATATTCGTTTGTGTTTTGTTTTGTAATAAAGGTTCGACGTCGTTCAAAA
TATTATGCGCTTTTGTATTTCTTTCATCACTGTCGTTAGTATACAATTGACTCGACGTAAACACGTTAAA
TAGAGCTTGGACATATTTAACATCGGGCGTGTTAGCTTTATTAGGCCGATTATCGTCGTCGTCCCAACCC
TCGTCGTTAGAAGTTGCTTCCGAAGACGATTTTGCCATAGCCACACGACGCCTATTAATTGTGTCGGCTA
ACACGTCCGCGATCAAATTTGTAGTTGAGCTTTTTGGAATTGCGATCGCATAACTTCGTATAGCATACAT
TATACGAAGTTATAAGCTCGGAACGCTGCGCTCGGTCGTTCGGCTGCGGCGAGCGGTATCAGCTCACTCA
AAGGCGGTAATACGGTTATCCACAGAATCAGGGGATAACGCAGGAAAGAACATGTGAGCAAAAGGCCAGC
AAAAGGCCAGGAACCGTAAAAAGGCCGCGTTGCTGGCGTTTTTCCATAGGCTCCGCCCCCTGACGAGCAT
CACAAAAATCGACGCTCAAGTCAGAGGTGGCGAAACCCGACAGGACTATAAAGATACCAGGCGTTTCCCC
CTGGAAGCTCCCTCGTGCGCTCTCCTGTTCCGACCCTGCCGCTTACCGGATACCTGTCCGCCTTTCTCCC
TTCGGGAAGCGTGGCGCTTTCTCAATGCTCACGCTGTAGGTATCTCAGTTCGGTGTAGGTCGTTCGCTCC
AAGCTGGGCTGTGTGCACGAACCCCCCGTTCAGCCCGACCGCTGCGCCTTATCCGGTAACTATCGTCTTG
AGTCCAACCCGGTAAGACACGACTTATCGCCACTGGCAGCAGCCACTGGTAACAGGATTAGCAGAGCGAG
GTATGTAGGCGGTGCTACAGAGTTCTTGAAGTGGTGGCCTAACTACGGCTACACTAGAAGAACAGTATTT
GGTATCTGCGCTCTGCTGAAGCCAGTTACCTTCGGAAAAAGAGTTGGTAGCTCTTGATCCGGCAAACAAA
CCACCGCTGGTAGCGGTGGTTTTTTTGTTTGCAAGCAGCAGATTACGCGCAGAAAAAAAGGATCTCAAGA
AGATCCTTTGTTAGAAAAACTCATCGAGCATCAAGTGAAACTGCAATTTATTCATATCAGGATTATCAAT
ACCATATTTTTGAAAAAGCCGTTTCTGTAATGAAGGAGAAAACTCACCGAGGCAGTTCCATAGGATGGCA
AGATCCTGGTATCGGTCTGCGATTCCGACTCGTCCAACATCAATACAACCTATTAATTTCCCCTCGTCAA
AAATAAGGTTATCAAGTGAGAAATCACCATGAGTGACGACTGAATCCGGTGAGAATGGCAAAAGCTTATG
CATTTCTTTCCAGACTTGTTCAACAGGCCAGCCATTACGCTCGTCATCAAAATCACTCGCACCAACCAAA
CCGTTATTCATTCGTGATTGCGCCTGAGCGAGACGAAATACGCGATCGCCGTTAAAAGGACAATTACAAA
CAGGAATCGAATGCAACCGGCGCAGGAACACTGCCAGCGCATCAACAATATTTTCACCTGAATCAGGATA
TTCTTCTAATACCTGGAATGCTGTTTTCCCTGGGATCGCAGTGGTGAGTAACCATGCATCATCAGGAGTA
CGGATAAAATGCTTGATGGTCGGAAGAGGCATAAATTCCGTCAGCC
Features (pLannotate 1.2.2; 20 found; start..end, strand, type, name):
    221..272     -  promoter       AmpR promoter (fragment): bla
    286..321     +  CDS            lef2 (fragment): baculovirus late expression factor 2
    463..587     +  CDS            lef2: baculovirus late expression factor 2
    625..1230    +  CDS            ORF603: baculovirus ORF603 protein
   1302..1661    +  enhancer       CMV enhancer (fragment): human cytomegalovirus immediate early enhancer
   1663..1862    +  promoter       CMV promoter: human cytomegalovirus (CMV) immediate early promoter
   2014..2144    +  intron         chimeric intron (fragment): chimera between introns from chicken β-actin and rabbit β-globin
   2213..2331    +  promoter       rhaB promoter: promoter of the E. coli rhaBAD operon, conferring tight induction with L-rhamnose and repression with D-glucose in the presence of RhaR and RhaS (Giacalone et al., 2006)
   2433..2450    +  CDS            thrombin site: thrombin recognition and cleavage site
   2475..3191    +  CDS            SYFP2: monomeric optimized variant of EYFP, identical to mVenus but with L68V (Kremers et al., 2006) mammalian codon-optimized
   3210..3656    +  CDS            Stmn1: STMN1_MOUSE - Also known as Lag, Lap18, Pr22. Experimental evidence at protein level: Swiss-Prot protein existence level 1. Involved in the regulation of the microtubule (MT) filament system by destabilizing microtubules. Prevents assembly and promotes disassembly of microtubules. Phosphorylation at Ser-16 may be required for axon formation during neurogenesis (By similarity). Involved in the control of the learned and innate fear. From Mus musculus (Mouse).
   3669..4360    +  CDS            mScarlet-I (fragment): bright monomeric red fluorescent protein evolved from a synthetic template (Bindels et al., 2016) matures faster than mScarlet
   4380..4448    +  CDS            HBB (fragment): HBB_PONPY - Experimental evidence at transcript level: Swiss-Prot protein existence level 2. Involved in oxygen transport from the lung to the various peripheral tissues. From Pongo pygmaeus (Bornean orangutan).
   4523..4578    +  polyA_signal   β-globin poly(A) signal: rabbit β-globin polyadenylation signal (Gil and Proudfoot, 1987)
   4666..4713    +  terminator     T7 terminator: transcription terminator for bacteriophage T7 RNA polymerase
   4727..4810    +  CDS            PH (fragment): PYHD_NPVAC - Also known as P29, POLH. Experimental evidence at protein level: Swiss-Prot protein existence level 1. Major component of the virus occlusion bodies which are large proteinaceous structures termed polyhedra. These structures serve as the protective package for the virus particles outside the infected host and allow natural transmission of virus between insect hosts, assisting persistence in the environment. Forms the paracrystalline lattice of polyhedra and interacts with enveloped virions as well as other accessory molecules and structures to form a mature viral occlusion body. F
   4814..5186    +  3'UTR          polyhedrin 3' UTR: 3' UTR from the Autographa californica nucleopolyhedrovirus polyhedrin gene (Suzuki et al., 2006)
   5440..5473    +  protein_bind   loxP: Cre-mediated recombination occurs in the 8-bp core sequence (GCATACAT). Cre recombinase
   5641..6228    -  rep_origin     ori: high-copy-number ColE1/pMB1/pBR322/pUC origin of replication
   6241..220     -  CDS            KanR (across the origin): aminoglycoside phosphotransferase; aph(3')-Ia; confers resistance to kanamycin in bacteria or G418 (Geneticin®) in eukaryotes
