>Addgene plasmid #128008 | ROPY-sYFP2(Y67G) | addgene full sequence | sequence record 254571 | Addgene NGS Result
CGTTACATAACTTACGGTAAATGGCCCGCCTGGCTGACCGCCCAACGACCCCCGCCCATTGACGTCAATA
ATGACGTATGTTCCCATAGTAACGCCAATAGGGACTTTCCATTGACGTCAATGGGTGGAGTATTTACGGT
AAACTGCCCACTTGGCAGTACATCAAGTGTATCATATGCCAAGTCCGCCCCCTATTGACGTCAATGACGG
TAAATGGCCCGCCTGGCATTATGCCCAGTACATGACCTTACGGGACTTTCCTACTTGGCAGTACATCTAC
GTATTAGTCATCGCTATTACCATGCTGATGCGGTTTTGGCAGTACACCAATGGGCGTGGATAGCGGTTTG
ACTCACGGGGATTTCCAAGTCTCCACCCCATTGACGTCAATGGGAGTTTGTTTTGGCACCAAAATCAACG
GGACTTTCCAAAATGTCGTAATAACCCCGCCCCGTTGACGCAAATGGGCGGTAGGCGTGTACGGTGGGAG
GTCTATATAAGCAGACGTCGTTTAGTGAACCGTCAGATCACTAGATGCTTTATTGCGGTAGTTTATCACA
GTTAAATTGCTAACGCCAGTCTCGAACTTAACGTGCAGAAGTTGGTCGTGAGGCACTGGGCAGGTAAGTA
TCGGGCCCTTTGTGCGGGGGGAGCGGCTCGGGGCTGTCCGCGGGGGGACGGCTGCCTTCGGGGGGGACGG
GGCAGGGCGGGGTTCGGCTTCTGGCGTGTGACCGGCGGCTCTAGAGCCTCTGCTAACCATGTTCATGCCT
TCTTCTTTTTCCTACAGCTCCTGGGCAACGTGCTGGTTATTGTGCTGTCTCATCATTTTGGCAAAGAATT
GGATCGGACCGAAATCACCACAATTCAGCAAATTGTGAACATCATCACGTTCATCTTTCCCTGGTTGCCA
AAGGCCCATTTTCCTGTCAGTAACGAGAAGGTCGCGAATTCAGGCGCTTTTTAGACTGGTCGTAGGGAGA
CCACAACGGTTTCCCTCTAGAAATAATTTTGTTTAACTATAAGAAGGAGATATACCATGCGGGGTTCTCA
TCATCACCACCATCACAGCAGCGGCCTGGTGCCGCGCGGCAGCTCGCTAGCGCTACCGGTCGCCACCATG
GTGAGCAAGGGCGAGGAGCTGTTCACCGGGGTGGTGCCCATCCTGGTCGAGCTGGACGGCGACGTAAACG
GCCACAAGTTCAGCGTGTCCGGCGAGGGCGAGGGCGATGCCACCTACGGCAAGCTGACCCTGAAGCTGAT
CTGCACCACCGGCAAGCTGCCCGTGCCCTGGCCCACCCTCGTGACCACCCTGGGCGGCGGCGTGCAGTGC
TTCGCCCGCTACCCCGACCACATGAAGCAGCACGACTTCTTCAAGTCCGCCATGCCCGAAGGCTACGTCC
AGGAGCGCACCATCTTCTTCAAGGACGACGGCAACTACAAGACCCGCGCCGAGGTGAAGTTCGAGGGCGA
CACCCTGGTGAACCGCATCGAGCTGAAGGGCATCGACTTCAAGGAGGACGGCAACATCCTGGGGCACAAG
CTGGAGTACAACTACAACAGCCACAACGTCTATATCACCGCCGACAAGCAGAAGAACGGCATCAAGGCCA
ACTTCAAGATCCGCCACAACATCGAGGACGGCGGCGTGCAGCTCGCCGACCACTACCAGCAGAACACCCC
CATCGGCGACGGCCCCGTGCTGCTGCCCGACAACCACTACCTGAGCTACCAGTCCAAGCTGAGCAAAGAC
CCCAACGAGAAGCGCGATCACATGGTCCTGCTGGAGTTCGTGACCGCCGCCGGGATCACTCTCGGCATGG
ACGAGCTGTACAAGTCCGGACTCAGATCTACGATGGCATCTTCTGATATTCAGGTGAAAGAGCTGGAGAA
GCGCGCTTCAGGCCAGGCTTTTGAGCTGATTCTCAGCCCTCGGTCAAAAGAATCTGTCCCCGATTTCCCC
CTTTCCCCCCCAAAGAAGAAGGACCTTTCCCTGGAGGAAATCCAGAAGAAATTAGAAGCTGCAGAAGAAA
GACGCAAGTCTCATGAGGCGGAAGTCTTGAAGCAGCTCGCGGAGAAGCGGGAGCATGAGAAGGAGGTGCT
CCAGAAAGCCATCGAGGAGAACAACAACTTCAGCAAGATGGCGGAGGAGAAGCTGACCCACAAAATGGAG
GCTAACAAAGAGAACCGGGAGGCGCAGATGGCGGCCAAGCTGGAGCGCTTGCGAGAGAAGGACAAGCACG
TGGAAGAGGTGCGGAAGAACAAAGAATCCAAAGACCCCGCGGATGAGACTGAGGCTGACGGATCCGGTTC
AGTGAGCAAGGGCGAGGCAGTGATCAAGGAGTTCATGCGGTTCAAGGTGCACATGGAGGGCTCCATGAAC
GGCCACGAGTTCGAGATCGAGGGCGAGGGCGAGGGCCGCCCCTACGAGGGCACCCAGACCGCCAAGCTGA
AGGTGACCAAGGGTGGCCCCCTGCCCTTCTCCTGGGACATCCTGTCCCCTCAGTTCATGTACGGCTCCAG
GGCCTTCATCAAGCACCCCGCCGACATCCCCGACTACTATAAGCAGTCCTTCCCCGAGGGCTTCAAGTGG
GAGCGCGTGATGAACTTCGAGGACGGCGGCGCCGTGACCGTGACCCAGGACACCTCCCTGGAGGACGGCA
CCCTGATCTACAAGGTGAAGCTCATCGGCACCAACTTCCCTCCTGACGGCCCCGTAATGCAGAAGAAGAC
AATGGGCTGGGAAGCGTCCACCGAGCGGTTGTACCCCGAGGACGGCGTGCTGAAGGGCGACATTAAGATG
GCCCTGCGCCTGAAGGACGGCGGCCGCTACCTGGCGGACTTCAAGACCACCTACAAGGCCAAGAAGCCCG
TGCAGATGCCCGGCGCCTACAACGTCGACCGCAAGTTGGACATCACCTCCCACAACGAGGACTACACCGT
GGTGGAACAGTACGAACGCTCCGAGGGCCGCCACTCCACCGGCGGCATGGACGAGCCGTACAAATGAGCG
GCCGTGGGCCGCCCTCAGGTGCAGGCTGCCTATCAGAAGGTGGTGGCTGGTGTGGCCAATGCCCTGGCTC
ACAAATACCACTGAGATCGATCTTTTTCCCTCTGCCAAAAATTATGGGGACATCATGAAGCCCCTTGAGC
ATCTGACTTCTGGCTAATAAAGGAAATTTATTTTCATTGCAATAGTGTGTTGGAATTTTTTGTGTCTCTC
ACTCGGAAGGACATATGGGAGGGCAAATCATTTAAAACATCAGAATGAGTATTTGGTTTAGAGTTTGGCA
ACATATGCCCATATGTAACTAGCATAACCCCTTGGGGCCTCTAAACGGGTCTTGAGGGGTTTTTTGCTGA
AAGCATGCGGAGGAAATTCTCCTTGAAGTTTCCCTGGTGTTCAAAGTAAAGGAGTTTGCACCAGACGCAC
CTCTGTTCACTGGTCCGGCGTATTAAAACACGATACATTGTTATTAGTACATTTATTAAGCGCTAGATTC
TGTGCGTTGTTGATTTACAGACAATTGTTGTACGTATTTTAATAATTCATTAAATTTATAATCTTTAGGG
TGGTATGTTAGAGCGAAAATCAAATGATTTTCAGCGTCTTTATATCTGAATTTAAATATTAAATCCTCAA
TAGATTTGTAAAATAGGTTTCGATTAGTTTCAAACAAGGGTTGTTTTTCCGAACCGATGGCTGGACTATC
TAATGGATTTTCGCTCAACGCCACAAAACTTGCCAAATCTTGTAGCAGCAATCTAGCTTTGTCGATATTC
GTTTGTGTTTTGTTTTGTAATAAAGGTTCGACGTCGTTCAAAATATTATGCGCTTTTGTATTTCTTTCAT
CACTGTCGTTAGTATACAATTGACTCGACGTAAACACGTTAAATAGAGCTTGGACATATTTAACATCGGG
CGTGTTAGCTTTATTAGGCCGATTATCGTCGTCGTCCCAACCCTCGTCGTTAGAAGTTGCTTCCGAAGAC
GATTTTGCCATAGCCACACGACGCCTATTAATTGTGTCGGCTAACACGTCCGCGATCAAATTTGTAGTTG
AGCTTTTTGGAATTGCGATCGCATAACTTCGTATAGCATACATTATACGAAGTTATAAGCTCGGAACGCT
GCGCTCGGTCGTTCGGCTGCGGCGAGCGGTATCAGCTCACTCAAAGGCGGTAATACGGTTATCCACAGAA
TCAGGGGATAACGCAGGAAAGAACATGTGAGCAAAAGGCCAGCAAAAGGCCAGGAACCGTAAAAAGGCCG
CGTTGCTGGCGTTTTTCCATAGGCTCCGCCCCCTGACGAGCATCACAAAAATCGACGCTCAAGTCAGAGG
TGGCGAAACCCGACAGGACTATAAAGATACCAGGCGTTTCCCCCTGGAAGCTCCCTCGTGCGCTCTCCTG
TTCCGACCCTGCCGCTTACCGGATACCTGTCCGCCTTTCTCCCTTCGGGAAGCGTGGCGCTTTCTCATAG
CTCACGCTGTAGGTATCTCAGTTCGGTGTAGGTCGTTCGCTCCAAGCTGGGCTGTGTGCACGAACCCCCC
GTTCAGCCCGACCGCTGCGCCTTATCCGGTAACTATCGTCTTGAGTCCAACCCGGTAAGACACGACTTAT
CGCCACTGGCAGCAGCCACTGGTAACAGGATTAGCAGAGCGAGGTATGTAGGCGGTGCTACAGAGTTCTT
GAAGTGGTGGCCTAACTACGGCTACACTAGAAGAACAGTATTTGGTATCTGCGCTCTGCTGAAGCCAGTT
ACCTTCGGAAAAAGAGTTGGTAGCTCTTGATCCGGCAAACAAACCACCGCTGGTAGCGGTGGTTTTTTTG
TTTGCAAGCAGCAGATTACGCGCAGAAAAAAAGGATCTCAAGAAGATCCTTTGTTAGAAAAACTCATCGA
GCATCAAGTGAAACTGCAATTTATTCATATCAGGATTATCAATACCATATTTTTGAAAAAGCCGTTTCTG
TAATGAAGGAGAAAACTCACCGAGGCAGTTCCATAGGATGGCAAGATCCTGGTATCGGTCTGCGATTCCG
ACTCGTCCAACATCAATACAACCTATTAATTTCCCCTCGTCAAAAATAAGGTTATCAAGTGAGAAATCAC
CATGAGTGACGACTGAATCCGGTGAGAATGGCAAAAGCTTATGCATTTCTTTCCAGACTTGTTCAACAGG
CCAGCCATTACGCTCGTCATCAAAATCACTCGCACCAACCAAACCGTTATTCATTCGTGATTGCGCCTGA
GCGAGACGAAATACGCGATCGCCGTTAAAAGGACAATTACAAACAGGAATCGAATGCAACCGGCGCAGGA
ACACTGCCAGCGCATCAACAATATTTTCACCTGAATCAGGATATTCTTCTAATACCTGGAATGCTGTTTT
CCCTGGGATCGCAGTGGTGAGTAACCATGCATCATCAGGAGTACGGATAAAATGCTTGATGGTCGGAAGA
GGCATAAATTCCGTCAGCCAGTTTAGCCTGACCATCTCATCTGTAACATCATTGGCAACGCTACCTTTGC
CATGTTTCAGAAACAACTCTGGCGCATCGGGCTTCCCATACAATCGATAGATTGTCGCACCTGATTGCCC
GACATTATCGCGAGCCCATTTATACCCATATAAATCAGCATCCATGTTGGAATTTAATCGCGGCCTCGAG
CAAGACGTTTCCCGTTGAATATGGCTCATACTCTTCCTTTTTCAATATTATTGAAGCATTTATCAGGGTT
ATTGTCTCATGTCCGCGCGTTTCCTGCATCTTTTAATCAAATCCCAAGATGTGTATAAACGCGCCGGTAT
GTATAGGAAGAGGTTTATACTAAACTGTTACATTGCAAACGTGGTTTCGTGTGCCAAGTGTGAAAACCGA
TGTTTAATCAAGGCTCTGACGCATTTCTACAACCACGACTCCAAGTGTGTGGGTGAAGTCATGCATCTTT
TAATCAAATCCCAAGATGTGTATAAACCACCAAACTGCCAAAAAATGAAAACTGTCGACAAGCTCTGTCC
GTTTGCTGGCAACTGCAAGGGTCTCAATCCTATTTGTAATTATTGAATAATAAAACAATTATAAATGTCA
AATTTGTTTTTTATTAACGATACAAACCAAACGCAACAAGAACATTTGTAGTATTATCTATAATTGAAAA
CGCGTAGTTATAATCGCTGAGGTAATATTTAAAATCATTTTCAAATGATTCACAGTTAATTTGCGACAAT
ATAATTTTATTTTCACATAAACTAGACGCCTTGTCGTCTTCTTCTTCGTATTCCTTCTCTTTTTCATTTT
TCTCTTCATAAAAATTAACATAGTTATTATCGTATCCATATATGTATCTATCGTATAGAGTAAATTTTTT
GTTGTCATAAATATATATGTCTTTTTTAATGGGGTGTATAGTACCGCTGCGCATAGTTTTTCTGTAATTT
ACAACAGTGCTATTTTCTGGTAGTTCTTCGGAGTGTGTTGCTTTAATTATTAAATTTATATAATCAATGA
ATTTGGGATCGTCGGTTTTATACAATATGTTGCCGGCATAGTACGCAGCTTCTTCTAGTTCAATTACACC
ATTTTTTAGCAGCACCGGATTAACATAACTTTCCAAAATGTTGTACGAACCGTTAAACAAAAACAGTTCA
CCTCCCTTTTCTATACTATTGTCTGCGAGCAGTTGTTTGTTGTTAAAAATAACAGCCATTGTAATGAGAC
GCACAAACTAATATCACAAACTGGAAATGTCTATCAATATATAGTTGCTGATGGCCGGCCTATTAATAGT
AATCAATTACGGGGTCATTAGTTCATAGCCCATATATGGAGTTCCG
Features (pLannotate 1.2.2; 20 found; start..end, strand, type, name):
    306..505     +  promoter       CMV promoter: human cytomegalovirus (CMV) immediate early promoter
    657..787     +  intron         chimeric intron (fragment): chimera between introns from chicken β-actin and rabbit β-globin
    856..974     +  promoter       rhaB promoter: promoter of the E. coli rhaBAD operon, conferring tight induction with L-rhamnose and repression with D-glucose in the presence of RhaR and RhaS (Giacalone et al., 2006)
   1076..1093    +  CDS            thrombin site: thrombin recognition and cleavage site
   1118..1834    +  CDS            SYFP2: monomeric optimized variant of EYFP, identical to mVenus but with L68V (Kremers et al., 2006) mammalian codon-optimized
   1853..2299    +  CDS            Stmn1: STMN1_MOUSE - Also known as Lag, Lap18, Pr22. Experimental evidence at protein level: Swiss-Prot protein existence level 1. Involved in the regulation of the microtubule (MT) filament system by destabilizing microtubules. Prevents assembly and promotes disassembly of microtubules. Phosphorylation at Ser-16 may be required for axon formation during neurogenesis (By similarity). Involved in the control of the learned and innate fear. From Mus musculus (Mouse).
   2312..3003    +  CDS            mScarlet-I (fragment): bright monomeric red fluorescent protein evolved from a synthetic template (Bindels et al., 2016) matures faster than mScarlet
   3023..3091    +  CDS            HBB (fragment): HBB_PONPY - Experimental evidence at transcript level: Swiss-Prot protein existence level 2. Involved in oxygen transport from the lung to the various peripheral tissues. From Pongo pygmaeus (Bornean orangutan).
   3166..3221    +  polyA_signal   β-globin poly(A) signal: rabbit β-globin polyadenylation signal (Gil and Proudfoot, 1987)
   3309..3356    +  terminator     T7 terminator: transcription terminator for bacteriophage T7 RNA polymerase
   3370..3453    +  CDS            PH (fragment): PYHD_NPVAC - Also known as P29, POLH. Experimental evidence at protein level: Swiss-Prot protein existence level 1. Major component of the virus occlusion bodies which are large proteinaceous structures termed polyhedra. These structures serve as the protective package for the virus particles outside the infected host and allow natural transmission of virus between insect hosts, assisting persistence in the environment. Forms the paracrystalline lattice of polyhedra and interacts with enveloped virions as well as other accessory molecules and structures to form a mature viral occlusion body. F
   3457..3829    +  3'UTR          polyhedrin 3' UTR: 3' UTR from the Autographa californica nucleopolyhedrovirus polyhedrin gene (Suzuki et al., 2006)
   4083..4116    +  protein_bind   loxP: Cre-mediated recombination occurs in the 8-bp core sequence (GCATACAT). Cre recombinase
   4284..4871    -  rep_origin     ori: high-copy-number ColE1/pMB1/pBR322/pUC origin of replication
   4884..5699    -  CDS            KanR: aminoglycoside phosphotransferase; aph(3')-Ia; confers resistance to kanamycin in bacteria or G418 (Geneticin®) in eukaryotes
   5700..5751    -  promoter       AmpR promoter (fragment): bla
   5765..5800    +  CDS            lef2 (fragment): baculovirus late expression factor 2
   5942..6066    +  CDS            lef2: baculovirus late expression factor 2
   6104..6709    +  CDS            ORF603: baculovirus ORF603 protein
   6781..304     +  enhancer       CMV enhancer (fragment) (across the origin): human cytomegalovirus immediate early enhancer
