[The description below was written by a language model from this plasmid's Addgene catalogue record and pLannotate feature annotations shown in this document.]
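Description:
ROPY-sYFP2(Y67G) is a 6,836-bp mammalian expression plasmid built on the pTriEx backbone. It is propagated in E. coli at high copy from a ColE1/pUC-type origin and selected with kanamycin through an aph(3')-Ia cassette driven by a fragment of the bla promoter. Two sequence records, from the depositor and from repository sequencing, have the same length and the same feature set in the same order, differing only in where numbering starts. The backbone retains the multi-host elements of pTriEx. These include baculovirus flanking sequences (lef2, ORF603, a polyhedrin fragment and its 3' UTR) that would permit recombination into a baculovirus genome, a T7 terminator, and a single loxP site. An annotated rhaB promoter hit lies just upstream of the coding region. None of these elements is needed for use in mammalian cells.

The payload is a single synthetic fusion expressed from the CMV enhancer/promoter with a chicken β-actin/rabbit β-globin chimeric intron fragment and terminated by the rabbit β-globin poly(A) signal. After a short leader containing a thrombin cleavage site, the reading frame runs sYFP2, then mouse stathmin 1 (Stmn1, a microtubule-destabilising protein), then mScarlet-I. This sandwich of a yellow donor and a red acceptor around stathmin is consistent with an intramolecular FRET sensor, and the associated publication concerns FRET imaging of local microtubule manipulation combined with optogenetics. In this variant the sYFP2 carries Y67G, which replaces the chromophore-forming tyrosine and makes the yellow protein non-fluorescent. The record describes it simply as the dark sYFP2 mutant of ROPY. Such a construct would typically serve as an acceptor-only control, although the record does not state this use explicitly.
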