Addgene plasmid #128008: ROPY-sYFP2(Y67G)
Purpose: Dark sYFP2 mutant of ROPY
Depositing lab: Dorus Gadella. Depositing organization: University of Amsterdam. Publication: Combining optogenetics with sensitive FRET imaging to monitor local microtubule manipulations. Van Geel O, Cheung S, Gadella TWJ. Sci Rep. 2020 Apr 7;10(1):6034. doi: 10.1038/s41598-020-62874-3. PubMed 32265472.
Backbone
  Vector backbone: pTriEx
  Vector type: Mammalian Expression
Growth in bacteria
  Bacterial resistance: Kanamycin, 50 μg/mL
  Growth temperature: 37°C
  Growth strain: DH5alpha
  Copy number: High Copy
Gene/Insert
  Gene/Insert name: ROPY-sYFP2(Y67G)
  Species: Synthetic
  Mutation: Y67G in sYFP2
  Cloning method: Restriction Enzyme; 5′ cloning site Unknown (unknown if destroyed); 3′ cloning site Unknown (unknown if destroyed)
Terms and licenses: Academic/Nonprofit Terms; Industry Terms: Not Available to Industry
How to cite: ROPY-sYFP2(Y67G) was a gift from Dorus Gadella (Addgene plasmid # 128008 ; http://n2t.net/addgene:128008 ; RRID:Addgene_128008)
